Addgene plasmid #192387: LLP743_L2pV1_OR_B3RT_FRT_Rluc_0I_lacZ
Purpose: To act as the 0-input state of the OR gate.
Depositing lab: Ryan Lister. Depositing organization: University of Western Australia. Publication: Synthetic memory circuits for stable cell reprogramming in plants. Lloyd JPB, Ly F, Gong P, Pflueger J, Swain T, Pflueger C, Fourie E, Khan MA, Kidd BN, Lister R. Nat Biotechnol. 2022 Jul 4. pii: 10.1038/s41587-022-01383-2. doi: 10.1038/s41587-022-01383-2. PubMed 35788565.
Backbone
  Vector backbone: pAGM4673
  Backbone manufacturer: Sylvestre Marillonnet
  Vector type: Plant Expression, Synthetic Biology
Growth in bacteria
  Bacterial resistance: Kanamycin, 50 μg/mL
  Growth temperature: 30°C
  Growth strain: DH5alpha
  Copy number: Unknown
Gene/Insert
  Gene/Insert name: Act2::FRT-B3RT-OCS-FRT-B3RT::Rluc
  Species: Renilla reniformis
  Tag / fusion protein: PEST (C terminal on insert)
  Cloning method: Restriction Enzyme; 5′ cloning site unknown (unknown if destroyed)
Terms and licenses: Academic/Nonprofit Terms; Industry Terms: Not Available to Industry
Depositor comments: Other genes: TCTP1::Fluc
How to cite: LLP743_L2pV1_OR_B3RT_FRT_Rluc_0I_lacZ was a gift from Ryan Lister (Addgene plasmid # 192387 ; http://n2t.net/addgene:192387 ; RRID:Addgene_192387)
