[The description below was written by a language model from this plasmid's Addgene catalogue record and pLannotate feature annotations shown in this document.]
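Description:
LLP743_L2pV1_OR_B3RT_FRT_Rluc_0I_lacZ is a Level 2 MoClo/Golden Gate-style plant binary vector built on the pAGM4673 backbone. It represents the 0-input (unrecombined) state of a recombinase-based OR logic gate from a set of synthetic memory circuits for plants. The backbone carries nopaline-type left and right T-DNA border repeats for Agrobacterium-mediated delivery. It replicates through a broad-host-range incP oriV with its trfA replication gene and through a ColE1/pUC-type origin for E. coli. Selection in bacteria is by kanamycin resistance (aphA-3 driven by the bla promoter).

According to the catalogue entry, the gate unit places an Act2 promoter upstream of a blocking cassette, followed by Renilla luciferase. The annotation shows an OCS terminator flanked by two direct minimal FRT sites. The insert name indicates that B3RT sites also bracket the terminator, although these and the Act2 promoter were not picked up by the automated annotation. While the terminator is in place, transcription stops before it reaches the reporter. Excision by either FLP (at FRT) or B3 recombinase (at B3RT) should remove the terminator and switch on Rluc permanently, which gives the OR behaviour.

The Rluc reading frame is preceded by TMV Ω leader fragments and interrupted by the potato ST-LS1 IV2 intron, which prevents expression in bacteria. It is followed by a short C-terminal sequence, annotated as a DREB2A fragment, that corresponds to the recorded PEST destabilising tag, and then by a CaMV poly(A) signal. A second unit, described as TCTP1::Fluc, expresses firefly luciferase with a gene 7 terminator and presumably serves as a normalisation reporter for dual-luciferase assays. A lacZα cassette with a lac promoter/operator and a pUC multiple cloning site remains next to the right border, probably as a blue/white screening position for inserting further modules.
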