Features (pLannotate 1.2.2; 25 found; start..end, strand, type, name):
    824..844     +  misc_feature   TMV Ω (fragment): translational enhancer from the tobacco mosaic virus 5'-leader sequence (Gallie et al., 1988)
    845..878     +  protein_bind   FRT (minimal): supports FLP-mediated excision but not integration (Turan and Bode, 2011) FLP recombinase from the Saccharomyces cerevisiae 2μ plasmid
    912..1619    +  terminator     OCS terminator: octopine synthase terminator
   1620..1653    +  protein_bind   FRT (minimal): supports FLP-mediated excision but not integration (Turan and Bode, 2011) FLP recombinase from the Saccharomyces cerevisiae 2μ plasmid
   1687..1721    +  misc_feature   TMV Ω (fragment): translational enhancer from the tobacco mosaic virus 5'-leader sequence (Gallie et al., 1988)
   1753..1941    +  intron         IV2 intron: modified second intron of the potato ST-LS1 gene (Vancanneyt et al., 1990)
   1939..2844    +  CDS            LUCI_RENRE: Experimental evidence at protein level: Swiss-Prot protein existence level 1. Upon binding the substrate, the enzyme catalyzes an oxygenation, producing a very short-lived hydroperoxide that cyclizes into a dioxetanone structure, which collapses, releasing a CO(2) molecule. The spontaneous breakdown of the dioxetanone releases the energy (about 50 kcal/mole) that is necessary to generate the excited state of the coelenteramide product, which is the singlet form of the monoanion. In vivo the product undergoes the process of nonradiative energy transfer to an accessory protein, a green fluoresce
   2851..2925    +  CDS            DREB2A (fragment): DRE2A_ARATH - Also known as ERF045. Experimental evidence at protein level: Swiss-Prot protein existence level 1. Transcriptional activator that binds specifically to the DNA sequence 5'-[AG]CCGAC-3'. Binding to the C-repeat/DRE element mediates high salinity- and dehydration-inducible transcription. From Arabidopsis thaliana (Mouse-ear cress).
   2969..3143    +  polyA_signal   CaMV poly(A) signal: cauliflower mosaic virus polyadenylation signal
   3531..5180    +  CDS            LUCI_PHOPY: Experimental evidence at protein level: Swiss-Prot protein existence level 1. Produces green light with a wavelength of 562 nm. From Photinus pyralis (Common eastern firefly) (Lampyris pyralis).
   5203..5403    +  terminator     gene 7 terminator: transcription terminator for octopine-type Ti plasmid gene 7
   5419..5461    +  CDS            lacI (fragment): lac repressor; lacI; The lac repressor binds to the lac operator to inhibit transcription in E. coli. This inhibition can be relieved by adding lactose or isopropyl-β-D-thiogalactopyranoside (IPTG).
   5474..5495    +  protein_bind   CAP binding site: CAP binding activates transcription in the presence of cAMP. E. coli catabolite activator protein
   5510..5540    +  promoter       lac promoter: promoter for the E. coli lac operon
   5548..5564    +  protein_bind   lac operator: The lac repressor binds to the lac operator to inhibit transcription in E. coli. This inhibition can be relieved by adding lactose or isopropyl-β-D-thiogalactopyranoside (IPTG). lac repressor encoded by lacI
   5601..5657    -  misc_feature   MCS: pUC18/19 multiple cloning site
   5654..5811    +  CDS            lacZα (fragment): LacZα fragment of β-galactosidase; lacZ fragment
   5817..5916    -  misc_feature   bom (fragment): basis of mobility region from pBR322
   6039..6063    +  misc_feature   RB T-DNA repeat: right border repeat from nopaline C58 T-DNA
   6160..6791    +  rep_origin     oriV: incP origin of replication
   6882..6986    +  promoter       AmpR promoter: bla
   6987..7781    +  CDS            KanR: aminoglycoside phosphotransferase; aphA-3; confers resistance to kanamycin
   7952..8540    +  rep_origin     ori: high-copy-number ColE1/pMB1/pBR322/pUC origin of replication
   8876..10021   +  CDS            trfA: TRFA_ECOLX - Experimental evidence at protein level: Swiss-Prot protein existence level 1. Also involved in plasmid copy number control, promoting intermolecular coupling of protein bound iterons at oriV, which inhibits replication initiation. From Escherichia coli.
  10170..10194   +  misc_feature   LB T-DNA repeat: left border repeat from nopaline C58 T-DNA
>Addgene plasmid #192387 | LLP743_L2pV1_OR_B3RT_FRT_Rluc_0I_lacZ | addgene full sequence | sequence record 378136 | Addgene NGS Result
GTGCCGAATTCGGATCCGGAGTCGACAAAATTTAGAACGAACTTAATTATGATCTCAAATACATTGATAC
ATATCTCATCTAGATCTAGGTTATCATTATGTAAGAAAGTTTTGACGAATATGGCACGACAAAATGGCTA
GACTCGATGTAATTGGTATCTCAACTCAACATTATACTTATACCAAACATTAGTTAGACAAAATTTAAAC
AACTATTTTTTATGTATGCAAGAGTCAGCATATGTATAATTGATTCAGAATCGTTTTGACGAGTTCGGAT
GTAGTAGTAGCCATTATTTAATGTACATACTAATCGTGAATAGTGAATATGATGAAACATTGTATCTTAT
TGTATAAATATCCATAAACACATCATGAAAGACACTTTCTTTCACGGTCTGAATTAATTATGATACAATT
CTAATAGAAAACGAATTAAATTACGTTGAATTGTATGAAATCTAATTGAACAAGCCAACCACGACGACGA
CTAACGTTGCCTGGATTGACTCGGTTTAAGTTAACCACTAAAAAAACGGAGCTGTCATGTAACACGCGGA
TCGAGCAGGTCACAGTCATGAAGCCATCAAAGCAAAAGAACTAATCCAAGGGCTGAGATGATTAATTAGT
TTAAAAATTAGTTAACACGAGGGAAAAGGCTGTCTGACAGCCAGGTCACGTTATCTTTACCTGTGGTCGA
AATGATTCGTGTCTGTCGATTTTAATTATTTTTTTGAAAGGCCGAAAATAAAGTTGTAAGAGATAAACCC
GCCTATATAAATTCATATATTTTCCTCTCCGCTTTGAATACTGTATTTTTACAACAATTACCAACAACAA
CAAAGAAGTTCCTATTCTCTAGAAAGTATAGGAACTTCGGTTGCTTAAGAATAAGTAATTCTTAAGCAAC
CCTGCTTTAATGAGATATGCGAGAAGCCTATGATCGCATGATATTTGCTTTCAATTCTGTTGTGCACGTT
GTAAAAAACCTGAGCATGTGTAGCTCAGATCCTTACCGCCGGTTTCGGTTCATTCTAATGAATATATCAC
CCGTTACTATCGTATTTTTATGAATAATATTCTCCGTTCAATTTACTGATTGTACCCTACTACTTATATG
TACAATATTAAAATGAAAACAATATATTGTGCTGAATAGGTTTATAGCGACATCTATGATAGAGCGCCAC
AATAACAAACAATTGCGTTTTATTATTACAAATCCAATTTTAAAAAAAGCGGCAGAACCGGTCAAACCTA
AAAGACTGATTACATAAATCTTATTCAAATTTCAAAAGTGCCCCAGGGGCTAGTATCTACGACACACCGA
GCGGCGAACTAATAACGCTCACTGAAGGGAACTCCGGTTCCCCGCCGGCGCGCATGGGTGAGATTCCTTG
AAGTTGAGTATTGGCCGTCCGCTCTACCGAAAGTTACGGGCACCATTCAACCCGGTCCAGCACGGCGGCC
GGGTAACCGACTTGCTGCCCCGAGAATTATGCAGCATTTTTTTGGTGTATGTGGGCCCCAAATGAAGTGC
AGGTCAAACCTTGACAGTGACGACAAATCGTTGGGCGGGTCCAGGGCGAATTTTGCGACAACATGTCGAG
GCTCAGCAGGAAGTTCCTATTCTCTAGAAAGTATAGGAACTTCGGTTGCTTAAGAATAAGTAATTCTTAA
GCAACCCAACAAACAACATTACAATTACTATTTACAATTACAATGACTTCAAAGGTGTATGATCCTGAGC
AGGTAAGTTTCTGCTTCTACCTTTGATATATATATAATAATTATCATTAATTAGTAGTAATATAATATTT
CAAATATTTTTTTCAAAATAAAAGAATGTAGTATATAGCAATTGCTTTTCTGTAGTTTATAAGTGTGTAT
ATTTTAATTTATAACTTTTCTAATATATGACCAAAATTTGTTGATGTGCAGAGAAAAAGAATGATAACTG
GTCCACAATGGTGGGCAAGATGTAAACAGATGAACGTGCTTGATTCTTTCATTAATTACTACGATTCAGA
AAAGCACGCTGAGAATGCAGTTATCTTTCTTCACGGAAACGCTGCATCTTCATATTTGTGGAGACATGTT
GTGCCTCACATTGAACCAGTGGCTAGGTGTATTATCCCAGATCTTATCGGAATGGGAAAGTCTGGTAAAT
CTGGAAATGGTTCTTACAGACTTTTGGATCATTATAAGTACCTCACAGCTTGGTTCGAACTTCTCAACTT
ACCTAAGAAGATTATTTTCGTTGGACACGATTGGGGTGCTTGCTTGGCATTCCATTACTCATACGAACAC
CAAGATAAGATCAAAGCTATAGTTCATGCAGAGAGTGTTGTGGATGTGATAGAATCTTGGGATGAGTGGC
CAGATATTGAAGAGGATATTGCTTTGATCAAGTCTGAAGAGGGAGAAAAGATGGTTCTCGAAAATAACTT
TTTCGTGGAAACTATGCTTCCTTCAAAGATTATGAGAAAATTGGAACCAGAAGAGTTTGCTGCATATCTC
GAACCTTTCAAGGAAAAAGGAGAGGTTAGAAGGCCAACACTCAGTTGGCCTAGGGAAATACCATTAGTTA
AGGGAGGTAAACCTGATGTTGTGCAGATCGTGAGAAATTATAACGCTTACCTTAGGGCATCAGATGATTT
GCCTAAGATGTTCATCGAGTCAGATCCAGGATTTTTCAGTAATGCTATAGTTGAAGGTGCAAAGAAATTT
CCAAACACCGAGTTCGTTAAGGTGAAAGGATTGCATTTCTCACAAGAAGATGCTCCTGATGAGATGGGAA
AGTATATTAAGTCTTTTGTTGAAAGAGTGCTCAAAAACGAGCAGGGTTCTCGATCTGATGCTTCTGAAGT
AACGTCAACAAGCTCCCAGTCTGAGGTATGCACAGTGGAAACGCCAGGTTGTGTTGGTTCTTAAGCTTCT
CTAGCTAGAGTCGATCGACAAGCTCGAGTTTCTCCATAATAATGTGTGAGTAGTTCCCAGATAAGGGAAT
TAGGGTTCCTATAGGGTTTCGCTCATGTGTTGAGCATATAAGAAACCCTTAGTATGTATTTGTATTTGTA
AAATACTTCTATCAATAAAATTTCTAATTCCTAAAACCAAAATCCAGTACTAAAATCCAGATCGCTGCAA
GAATTCAAGCTTGGAGCCAACACTCGAATCCCCACCCGTTGGACCAAACCCGGCTCATTAAGCGTCGGTT
CAGATTTATTTCCTTTATTTAAAAAAAAGGAAAGGGTAAAAAATAGAAAATTGGAAACAGTTAAAGCCCA
AAATTGTAATTTACCGAGAATTGTAAATTTACCTGAAAACCCTACGCTATAGTTTCGACTATAAATACCA
AACTTAGGACCTCACTTCAGAATCCCCTCGTCGCTGCGTCTCTCTCCCGCAACCTTCGATTTTCGTTTAT
TCGCATCCATCGGAGAGAGAAAACAATCAATAAGCGACCTACTACAAACAAGTAAGTAAGAGAAAAACCA
AAAGAAGAAGAGAAACAACAAGAAGAAGTAATGGAGGACGCCAAAAACATAAAGAAAGGCCCGGCGCCAT
TCTATCCTCTAGAGGATGGAACCGCTGGAGAGCAACTGCATAAGGCTATGAAGAGATACGCCCTGGTTCC
TGGAACAATTGCTTTTACAGATGCACATATCGAGGTGAACATCACGTACGCGGAATACTTCGAAATGTCC
GTTCGGTTGGCAGAAGCTATGAAACGATATGGGCTGAATACAAATCACAGAATCGTCGTATGCAGTGAAA
ACTCTCTTCAATTCTTTATGCCGGTGTTGGGCGCGTTATTTATCGGAGTTGCAGTTGCGCCCGCGAACGA
CATTTATAATGAACGTGAATTGCTCAACAGTATGAACATTTCGCAGCCTACCGTAGTGTTTGTTTCCAAA
AAGGGGTTGCAAAAAATTTTGAACGTGCAAAAAAAATTACCAATAATCCAGAAAATTATTATCATGGATT
CTAAAACGGATTACCAGGGATTTCAGTCGATGTACACGTTCGTCACATCTCATCTACCTCCCGGTTTTAA
TGAATACGATTTTGTACCAGAGTCCTTTGATCGTGACAAAACAATTGCACTGATAATGAATTCCTCTGGA
TCTACTGGGTTACCTAAGGGTGTGGCCCTTCCGCATAGAACTGCCTGCGTCAGATTCTCGCATGCCAGAG
ATCCTATTTTTGGCAATCAAATCATTCCGGATACTGCGATTTTAAGTGTTGTTCCATTCCATCACGGTTT
TGGAATGTTTACTACACTCGGATATTTGATATGTGGATTTCGAGTCGTCTTAATGTATAGATTTGAAGAA
GAGCTGTTTTTACGATCCCTTCAGGATTACAAAATTCAAAGTGCGTTGCTAGTACCAACCCTATTTTCAT
TCTTCGCCAAAAGCACTCTGATTGACAAATACGATTTATCTAATTTACACGAAATTGCTTCTGGGGGCGC
ACCTCTTTCGAAAGAAGTCGGGGAAGCGGTTGCAAAACGCTTCCATCTTCCAGGGATACGACAAGGATAT
GGGCTCACTGAGACTACATCAGCTATTCTGATTACACCCGAGGGGGATGATAAACCGGGCGCGGTCGGTA
AAGTTGTTCCATTTTTTGAAGCGAAGGTTGTGGATCTGGATACCGGGAAAACGCTGGGCGTTAATCAGAG
AGGCGAATTATGTGTCAGAGGACCTATGATTATGTCCGGTTATGTAAACAATCCGGAAGCGACCAACGCC
TTGATTGACAAGGATGGATGGCTACATTCTGGAGACATAGCTTACTGGGACGAGGACGAACACTTCTTCA
TAGTTGACCGCTTGAAGTCTTTAATTAAATACAAAGGATATCAGGTGGCCCCCGCTGAATTGGAATCGAT
ATTGTTACAACACCCCAACATCTTCGACGCGGGCGTGGCAGGTCTGCCCGACGATGACGCCGGTGAACTT
CCCGCCGCCGTTGTTGTTTTGGAGCACGGAAAGACGATGACGGAAAAAGAGATCGTGGATTACGTCGCCA
GTCAAGTAACAACCGCGAAAAAGTTGCGCGGAGGAGTTGTGTTTGTGGACGAAGTACCGAAAGGTCTTAC
CGGAAAACTCGACGCAAGAAAAATCAGAGAGATCCTCATAAAGGCCAAGAAGGGCGGAAAGTCCAAATTG
TAAGCTTGATCCCCCGTCGACAGCTAGCTATATCATCAATTTATGTATTACACATAATATCGCACTCAGT
CTTTCATCTACGGCAATGTACCAGCTGATATAATCAGTTATTGAAATATTTCTGAATTTAAACTTGCATC
AATAAATTTATGTTTTTGCTTGGACTATAATACCTGACTTGTTATTTTATCAATAAATATTTAAACTATA
TTTCTTTCAAGATCGCTACTATGAGACCGCAGCTGGCACGACAGGTTTCCCGACTGGAAAGCGGGCAGTG
AGCGCAACGCAATTAATGTGAGTTAGCTCACTCATTAGGCACCCCAGGCTTTACACTTTATGCTTCCGGC
TCGTATGTTGTGTGGAATTGTGAGCGGATAACAATTTCACACAGGAAACAGCTATGACCATGATTACGCC
AAGCTTGCATGCCTGCAGGTCGACTCTAGAGGATCCCCGGGTACCGAGCTCGAATTCACTGGCCGTCGTT
TTACAACGTCGTGACTGGGAAAACCCTGGCGTTACCCAACTTAATCGCCTTGCAGCACATCCCCCTTTCG
CCAGCTGGCGTAATAGCGAAGAGGCCCGCACCGATCGCCCTTCCCAACAGTTGCGCAGCCTGAATGGCGA
ATGGCGCCTGATGCGGTATTTTCTCCTTACGCATCTGTGCGGTATTTCACACCGCATATGGTGCACTCTC
AGTACAATCTGCTCTGATGCCGCATAGTTAAGCCAGCCCCGACACCCGCCAACACCCGCTGACGCGCCCT
GACGGGCTTGTCTGCTCCCGGCATCCGCTTACAGACAAGCTGTGACGGTCTCAGGGACACGAAGTGATCC
GTTTAAACTATCAGTGTTTGACAGGATATATTGGCGGGTAAACCTAAGAGAAAAGAGCGTTTATTAGAAT
AATCGGATATTTAAAAGGGCGTGAAAAGGTTTATCCGTTCGTCCATTTGTATGTGCCAGCCGCCTTTGCG
ACGCTCACCGGGCTGGTTGCCCTCGCCGCTGGGCTGGCGGCCGTCTATGGCCCTGCAAACGCGCCAGAAA
CGCCGTCGAAGCCGTGTGCGAGACACCGCGGCCGCCGGCGTTGTGGATACCTCGCGGAAAACTTGGCCCT
CACTGACAGATGAGGGGCGGACGTTGACACTTGAGGGGCCGACTCACCCGGCGCGGCGTTGACAGATGAG
GGGCAGGCTCGATTTCGGCCGGCGACGTGGAGCTGGCCAGCCTCGCAAATCGGCGAAAACGCCTGATTTT
ACGCGAGTTTCCCACAGATGATGTGGACAAGCCTGGGGATAAGTGCCCTGCGGTATTGACACTTGAGGGG
CGCGACTACTGACAGATGAGGGGCGCGATCCTTGACACTTGAGGGGCAGAGTGCTGACAGATGAGGGGCG
CACCTATTGACATTTGAGGGGCTGTCCACAGGCAGAAAATCCAGCATTTGCAAGGGTTTCCGCCCGTTTT
TCGGCCACCGCTAACCTGTCTTTTAACCTGCTTTTAAACCAATATTTATAAACCTTGTTTTTAACCAGGG
CTGCGCCCTGTGCGCGTGACCGCGCACGCCGAAGGGGGGTGCCCCCCCTTCTCGAACCCTCCCGGCCCGC
TAACGCGGGCCTCCCATCCCCCCAGGGGCTGCGCCCCTCGGCCGCGAACGGCCTCACCCCAAAAATGGCA
GCGCTGGCCAATTCCCGAGTGCGCGGAACCCCTATTTGTTTATTTTTCTAAATACATTCAAATATGTATC
CGCTCATGAGACAATAACCCTGATAAATGCTTCAATAATATTGAAAAAGGAAGAGTATGGCTAAAATGAG
AATATCACCGGAATTGAAAAAACTGATCGAAAAATACCGCTGCGTAAAAGATACGGAAGGAATGTCTCCT
GCTAAGGTATATAAGCTGGTGGGAGAAAATGAAAACCTATATTTAAAAATGACGGACAGCCGGTATAAAG
GGACCACCTATGATGTGGAACGGGAAAAGGACATGATGCTATGGCTGGAAGGAAAGCTGCCTGTTCCAAA
GGTCCTGCACTTTGAACGGCATGATGGCTGGAGCAATCTGCTCATGAGTGAGGCCGATGGCGTCCTTTGC
TCGGAAGAGTATGAAGATGAACAAAGCCCTGAAAAGATTATCGAGCTGTATGCGGAGTGCATCAGGCTCT
TTCACTCCATCGACATATCGGATTGTCCCTATACGAATAGCTTAGACAGCCGCTTAGCCGAATTGGATTA
CTTACTGAATAACGATCTGGCCGATGTGGATTGCGAAAACTGGGAAGAGGACACTCCATTTAAAGATCCG
CGCGAGCTGTATGATTTTTTAAAGACGGAAAAGCCCGAAGAGGAACTTGTCTTTTCCCACGGCGACCTGG
GAGACAGCAACATCTTTGTGAAAGATGGCAAAGTAAGTGGCTTTATTGATCTTGGGAGAAGCGGCAGGGC
GGACAAGTGGTATGACATTGCCTTCTGCGTCCGGTCGCTCAGGGAGGATATCGGGGAAGAACAGTATGTC
GAGCTATTTTTTGACTTACTGGGGATCAAGCCTGATTGGGAGAAAATAAAATATTATATTTTACTGGATG
AATTGTTTTAGCTGTCAGACCAAGTTTACTCATATATACTTTAGATTGATTTAAAACTTCATTTTTAATT
TAAAAGGATCTAGGTGAAGATCCTTTTTGATAATCTCATGACCAAAATCCCTTAACGTGAGTTTTCGTTC
CACTGAGCGTCAGACCCCGTAGAAAAGATCAAAGGATCTTCTTGAGATCCTTTTTTTCTGCGCGTAATCT
GCTGCTTGCAAACAAAAAAACCACCGCTACCAGCGGTGGTTTGTTTGCCGGATCAAGAGCTACCAACTCT
TTTTCCGAAGGTAACTGGCTTCAGCAGAGCGCAGATACCAAATACTGTTCTTCTAGTGTAGCCGTAGTTA
GGCCACCACTTCAAGAACTCTGTAGCACCGCCTACATACCTCGCTCTGCTAATCCTGTTACCAGTGGCTG
CTGCCAGTGGCGATAAGTCGTGTCTTACCGGGTTGGACTCAAGACGATAGTTACCGGATAAGGCGCAGCG
GTCGGGCTGAACGGGGGGTTCGTGCACACAGCCCAGCTTGGAGCGAACGACCTACACCGAACTGAGATAC
CTACAGCGTGAGCTATGAGAAAGCGCCACGCTTCCCGAAGGGAGAAAGGCGGACAGGTATCCGGTAAGCG
GCAGGGTCGGAACAGGAGAGCGCACGAGGGAGCTTCCAGGGGGAAACGCCTGGTATCTTTATAGTCCTGT
CGGGTTTCGCCACCTCTGACTTGAGCGTCGATTTTTGTGATGCTCGTCAGGGGGGCGGAGCCTATGGAAA
AACGCCAGCAACGCGGCCTTTTTACGGTTCCTGGCAGATCCTAGATGTGGCGCAACGATGCCGGCGACAA
GCAGGAGCGCACCGACTTCTTCCGCATCAAGTGTTTTGGCTCTCAGGCCGAGGCCCACGGCAAGTATTTG
GGCAAGGGGTCGCTGGTATTCGTGCAGGGCAAGATTCGGAATACCAAGTACGAGAAGGACGGCCAGACGG
TCTACGGGACCGACTTCATTGCCGATAAGGTGGATTATCTGGACACCAAGGCACCAGGCGGGTCAAATCA
GGAATAAGGGCACATTGCCCCGGCGTGAGTCGGGGCAATCCCGCAAGGAGGGTGAATGAATCGGACGTTT
GACCGGAAGGCATACAGGCAAGAACTGATCGACGCGGGGTTTTCCGCCGAGGATGCCGAAACCATCGCAA
GCCGCACCGTCATGCGTGCGCCCCGCGAAACCTTCCAGTCCGTCGGCTCGATGGTCCAGCAAGCTACGGC
CAAGATCGAGCGCGACAGCGTGCAACTGGCTCCCCCTGCCCTGCCCGCGCCATCGGCCGCCGTGGAGCGT
TCGCGTCGTCTTGAACAGGAGGCGGCAGGTTTGGCGAAGTCGATGACCATCGACACGCGAGGAACTATGA
CGACCAAGAAGCGAAAAACCGCCGGCGAGGACCTGGCAAAACAGGTCAGCGAGGCCAAGCAGGCCGCGTT
GCTGAAACACACGAAGCAGCAGATCAAGGAAATGCAGCTTTCCTTGTTCGATATTGCGCCGTGGCCGGAC
ACGATGCGAGCGATGCCAAACGACACGGCCCGCTCTGCCCTGTTCACCACGCGCAACAAGAAAATCCCGC
GCGAGGCGCTGCAAAACAAGGTCATTTTCCACGTCAACAAGGACGTGAAGATCACCTACACCGGCGTCGA
GCTGCGGGCCGACGATGACGAACTGGTGTGGCAGCAGGTGTTGGAGTACGCGAAGCGCACCCCTATCGGC
GAGCCGATCACCTTCACGTTCTACGAGCTTTGCCAGGACCTGGGCTGGTCGATCAATGGCCGGTATTACA
CGAAGGCCGAGGAATGCCTGTCGCGCCTACAGGCGACGGCGATGGGCTTCACGTCCGACCGCGTTGGGCA
CCTGGAATCGGTGTCGCTGCTGCACCGCTTCCGCGTCCTGGACCGTGGCAAGAAAACGTCCCGTTGCCAG
GTCCTGATCGACGAGGAAATCGTCGTGCTGTTTGCTGGCGACCACTACACGAAATTCATATGGGAGAAGT
ACCGCAAGCTGTCGCCGACGGCCCGACGGATGTTCGACTATTTCAGCTCGCACCGGGAGCCGTACCCGCT
CAAGCTGGAAACCTTCCGCCTCATGTGCGGATCGGATTCCACCCGCGTGAAGAAGTGGCGCGAGCAGGTC
GGCGAAGCCTGCGAAGAGTTGCGAGGCAGCGGCCTGGTGGAACACGCCTGGGTCAATGATGACCTGGTGC
ATTGCAAACGCTAGGGCCTTGTGGGGTCAGTTCCGGCTGGGGGTTCAGCAGCCCCTGCTCGGATCTGTTG
GACCGGACAGTAGTCATGGTTGATGGGCTGCCTGTATCGAGTGGTGATTTTGTGCCGAGCTGCCGGTCGG
GGAGCTGTTGGCTGGCTGGTGGCAGGATATATTGTGGTGTAAACAAATTGACGCTTAGACAACTTAATAA
CACATTGCGGACGTTTTTAATGTACTGGGGTTGAACACTCT
